Addgene plasmid #121916: pHBBAD168
Purpose: Oth-NpuDnaBC39 intein
Depositing lab: Hideo Iwai. Depositing organization: University of Helsinki, Institute of Biotechnology. Publication: The crystal structure of the naturally split gp41-1 intein guides the engineering of orthogonal split inteins from cis-splicing inteins. Beyer HM, Mikula KM, Li M, Wlodawer A, Iwai H. FEBS J. 2019 Oct 30. doi: 10.1111/febs.15113. PubMed 31665813.
Backbone
  Vector backbone: pBAD
  Backbone manufacturer: Invitrogen
  Backbone size w/o insert (bp): 4792
  Total vector size (bp): 4918
  Modifications to backbone: GB1-His6 tag
  Vector type: Bacterial Expression
Growth in bacteria
  Bacterial resistance: Ampicillin, 100 μg/mL
  Growth temperature: 37°C
  Growth strain: DH5alpha
  Copy number: Low Copy
Gene/Insert
  Gene/Insert name: Oth-NpuDnaBC39 intein
  Species: Nostoc punctiforme
  Insert size (bp): 126
  Mutation: I111K, E116K
  GenBank ID: CP001037.1 ACC81364.1
  Promoter: Para
  Tag / fusion protein: GB1-His6 (C terminal on insert)
  Cloning method: Gibson Cloning
  Sequencing primers: 5′ pBAD Forward; 3′ pTrcHisrev
Terms and licenses: Academic/Nonprofit Terms; Industry Terms: Not Available to Industry
How to cite: pHBBAD168 was a gift from Hideo Iwai (Addgene plasmid # 121916 ; http://n2t.net/addgene:121916 ; RRID:Addgene_121916)
