[The description below was written by a language model from this plasmid's Addgene catalogue record and pLannotate feature annotations shown in this document.]
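Description:
pHBBAD168 is a bacterial expression plasmid built on a pBAD backbone for arabinose-inducible production of an engineered C-terminal split-intein fragment in E. coli. It is about 4.9 kb, carries the β-lactamase gene with its own promoter for ampicillin selection, and replicates from a ColE1/pMB1-type origin. The catalogue lists it as low copy, and the feature table shows pBR322-derived remnants (the bom site and fragments of rop, the tetracycline resistance gene and its promoter). An M13 phage origin is also present.

The expression cassette consists of the araC regulator, transcribed divergently from the araBAD promoter, followed by a phage T7 gene 10 ribosome binding site and the open reading frame, and it ends in the rrnB T1 and T2 terminators. The insert, Oth-NpuDnaBC39, is a 126 bp segment encoding the C-terminal 39-residue portion of the DnaB intein from Nostoc punctiforme, carrying the charge-altering substitutions I111K and E116K. The automated annotation labels this region as a dnaB fragment by homology to the Synechocystis protein, which reflects similarity rather than the recorded source species. The intein fragment is fused at its C-terminus to the GB1 domain of streptococcal protein G, a small solubility-enhancing partner that here also serves as the C-extein, followed by a His6 tag for affinity purification and detection (the short "capTEV" hit most likely corresponds just to this histidine tag).

According to the associated study, the construct belongs to work on engineering orthogonal split inteins from cis-splicing inteins. It would presumably be co-expressed or combined with a matching N-terminal intein fragment to test protein trans-splicing and partner specificity, although the record does not name that partner.
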