Features (pLannotate 1.2.2; 17 found; start..end, strand, type, name):
    118..157     -  CDS            rop (fragment): Rop protein, which maintains plasmids at low copy number; rop
    158..343     -  CDS            TcR (fragment): tetracycline efflux protein; tet; confers resistance to tetracycline
    353..371     +  promoter       tet promoter (fragment): E. coli promoter for tetracycline efflux protein gene
    461..1339    -  CDS            araC: L-arabinose regulatory protein; araC
   1366..1650    +  promoter       araBAD promoter: araBAD; promoter of the L-arabinose operon of E. coli; the araC regulatory gene is transcribed in the opposite direction (Guzman et al., 1995)
   1677..1699    +  RBS            RBS: efficient ribosome binding site from bacteriophage T7 gene 10 (Olins and Rangwala, 1989)
   1710..1856    +  CDS            dnaB (fragment): DNAB_SYNY3 - Experimental evidence at protein level: Swiss-Prot protein existence level 1. Participates in initiation and elongation during chromosome replication; it exhibits DNA-dependent ATPase activity. From Synechocystis sp. (strain PCC 6803 / Kazusa).
   1842..1999    +  CDS            GB1 (fragment): B1 domain of Streptococcal protein G effective as a solubilizing fusion partner (Cheng and Patel, 2004)
   2002..2024    +  CDS            capTEV™ (fragment): composite tag for in vivo biotinylation, TEV protease cleavage, and 6xHis tagging
   2115..2230    +  ncRNA          5S rRNA: Accession: RF00001 - 5S ribosomal RNA
   2234..2320    +  terminator     rrnB T1 terminator: Escherichia coli rrnB; transcription terminator T1 from the E. coli rrnB gene
   2412..2439    +  terminator     rrnB T2 terminator: transcription terminator T2 from the E. coli rrnB gene
   2458..2549    +  promoter       AmpR promoter: bla
   2550..3410    +  CDS            AmpR: β-lactamase; bla; confers resistance to ampicillin, carbenicillin, and related antibiotics
   3452..3832    +  rep_origin     M13 ori (sequence partly withheld): M13 bacteriophage origin of replication; arrow indicates direction of (+) strand synthesis
   4018..4606    +  rep_origin     ori: high-copy-number ColE1/pMB1/pBR322/pUC origin of replication
   4792..16      -  misc_feature   bom (across the origin): basis of mobility region from pBR322
>Addgene plasmid #121916 | pHBBAD168 | addgene full sequence | sequence record 242897 | Addgene NGS Result
CTGGGTCATGGCTGCGCCCCGACACCCGCCAACACCCGCTGACGCGCCCTGACGGGCTTGTCTGCTCCCG
GCATCCGCTTACAGACAAGCTGTGACCGTCTCCGGGAGCTGCATGTGTCAGAGGTTTTCACCGTCATCAC
CGAAACGCGCGAGGCAGAAGGAGATGGCGCCCAACAGTCCCCCGGCCACGGGGCCTGCCACCATACCCAC
GCCGAAACAAGCGCTCATGAGCCCGAAGTGGCGAGCCCGATCTTCCCCATCGGTGATGTCGGCGATATAG
GCGCCAGCAACCGCACCTGTGGCGCCGGTGATGCCGGCCACGATGCGTCCGGCGTAGAGGATCTGCTCAT
GTTTGACAGCTTATCATCGATGCATAATGTGCCTGTCAAATGGACGAAGCAGGGATTCTGCAAACCCTAT
GCTACTCCGTCAAGCCGTCAATTGTCTGATTCGTTACCAATTATGACAACTTGACGGCTACATCATTCAC
TTTTTCTTCACAACCGGCACGGAACTCGCTCGGGCTGGCCCCGGTGCATTTTTTAAATACCCGCGAGAAA
TAGAGTTGATCGTCAAAACCAACATTGCGACCGACGGTGGCGATAGGCATCCGGGTGGTGCTCAAAAGCA
GCTTCGCCTGGCTGATACGTTGGTCCTCGCGCCAGCTTAAGACGCTAATCCCTAACTGCTGGCGGAAAAG
ATGTGACAGACGCGACGGCGACAAGCAAACATGCTGTGCGACGCTGGCGATATCAAAATTGCTGTCTGCC
AGGTGATCGCTGATGTACTGACAAGCCTCGCGTACCCGATTATCCATCGGTGGATGGAGCGACTCGTTAA
TCGCTTCCATGCGCCGCAGTAACAATTGCTCAAGCAGATTTATCGCCAGCAGCTCCGAATAGCGCCCTTC
CCCTTGCCCGGCGTTAATGATTTGCCCAAACAGGTCGCTGAAATGCGGCTGGTGCGCTTCATCCGGGCGA
AAGAACCCCGTATTGGCAAATATTGACGGCCAGTTAAGCCATTCATGCCAGTAGGCGCGCGGACGAAAGT
AAACCCACTGGTGATACCATTCGCGAGCCTCCGGATGACGACCGTAGTGATGAATCTCTCCTGGCGGGAA
CAGCAAAATATCACCCGGTCGGCAAACAAATTCTCGTCCCTGATTTTTCACCACCCCCTGACCGCGAATG
GTGAGATTGAGAATATAACCTTTCATTCCCAGCGGTCGGTCGATAAAAAAATCGAGATAACCGTTGGCCT
CAATCGGCGTTAAACCCGCCACCAGATGGGCATTAAACGAGTATCCCGGCAGCAGGGGATCATTTTGCGC
TTCAGCCATACTTTTCATACTCCCGCCATTCAGAGAAGAAACCAATTGTCCATATTGCATCAGACATTGC
CGTCACTGCGTCTTTTACTGGCTCTTCTCGCTAACCAAACCGGTAACCCCGCTTATTAAAAGCATTCTGT
AACAAAGCGGGACCAAAGCCATGACAAAAACGCGTAACAAAAGTGTCTATAATCACGGCAGAAAAGTCCA
CATTGATTATTTGCACGGCGTCACACTTTGCTATGCCATAGCATTTTTATCCATAAGATTAGCGGATCCT
ACCTGACGCTTTTTATCGCAACTCTCTACTGTTTCTCCATACCCGTTTTTTTGGGCTAGAAATAATTTTG
TTTAACTTTAAGAAGGAGATATACATATGAGTGATATTTATTGGGATGAAATAGTTTCAAAGGAATATAG
TGGTAAGGAAGAAGTGTTTGACCTCACCGTTCCTGGTTTGCATAATTTTGTTGCAAATAATATTATTGTT
CACAATTCCATTGGTACCCAGTACAAACTTATCCTGAACGGTAAAACCCTGAAAGGTGAAACCACCACCG
AAGCTGTTGACGCTGCTACCGCGGAAAAAGTTTTCAAACAGTACGCTAACGACAACGGTGTTGACGGTGA
ATGGACCTACGACGACGCTACCAAAACCTACACCGTAACGGAATTCCATCATCATCATCATCATTAAGCT
TGGCTGTTTTGGCGGATGAGAGAAGATTTTCAGCCTGATACAGATTAAATCAGAACGCAGAAGCGGTCTG
ATAAAACAGAATTTGCCTGGCGGCAGTAGCGCGGTGGTCCCACCTGACCCCATGCCGAACTCAGAAGTGA
AACGCCGTAGCGCCGATGGTAGTGTGGGGTCTCCCCATGCGAGAGTAGGGAACTGCCAGGCATCAAATAA
AACGAAAGGCTCAGTCGAAAGACTGGGCCTTTCGTTTTATCTGTTGTTTGTCGGTGAACGCTCTCCTGAG
TAGGACAAATCCGCCGGGAGCGGATTTGAACGTTGCGAAGCAACGGCCCGGAGGGTGGCGGGCAGGACGC
CCGCCATAAACTGCCAGGCATCAAATTAAGCAGAAGGCCATCCTGACGGATGGCCTTTTTGCGTTTCTAC
AAACTCTTTTGTTTATTTTTCTAAATACATTCAAATATGTATCCGCTCATGAGACAATAACCCTGATAAA
TGCTTCAATAATATTGAAAAAGGAAGAGTATGAGTATTCAACATTTCCGTGTCGCCCTTATTCCCTTTTT
TGCGGCATTTTGCCTTCCTGTTTTTGCTCACCCAGAAACGCTGGTGAAAGTAAAAGATGCTGAAGATCAG
TTGGGTGCACGAGTGGGTTACATCGAACTGGATCTCAACAGCGGTAAGATCCTTGAGAGTTTTCGCCCCG
AAGAACGTTTTCCAATGATGAGCACTTTTAAAGTTCTGCTATGTGGCGCGGTATTATCCCGTGTTGACGC
CGGGCAAGAGCAACTCGGTCGCCGCATACACTATTCTCAGAATGACTTGGTTGAGTACTCACCAGTCACA
GAAAAGCATCTTACGGATGGCATGACAGTAAGAGAATTATGCAGTGCTGCCATAACCATGAGTGATAACA
CTGCGGCCAACTTACTTCTGACAACGATCGGAGGACCGAAGGAGCTAACCGCTTTTTTGCACAACATGGG
GGATCATGTAACTCGCCTTGATCGTTGGGAACCGGAGCTGAATGAAGCCATACCAAACGACGAGCGTGAC
ACCACGATGCCTGCAGCAATGGCAACAACGTTGCGCAAACTATTAACTGGCGAACTACTTACTCTAGCTT
CCCGGCAACAATTAATAGACTGGATGGAGGCGGATAAAGTTGCAGGACCACTTCTGCGCTCGGCCCTTCC
GGCTGGCTGGTTTATTGCTGATAAATCTGGAGCCGGTGAGCGTGGGTCTCGCGGTATCATTGCAGCACTG
GGGCCAGATGGTAAGCCCTCCCGTATCGTAGTTATCTACACGACGGGGAGTCAGGCAACTATGGATGAAC
GAAATAGACAGATCGCTGAGATAGGTGCCTCACTGATTAAGCATTGGTAACTGTCAGACCAAGTTTACTC
ATATATACTTTAGATTGATT
[125 nt withheld, positions 3451-3575]
C
[141 nt withheld, positions 3577-3717]
CCTTTGACGTTGGAGTCCACGTTCTTT
[37 nt withheld, positions 3745-3781]
ACCCTATCTCGGGCTATTCTTTTGATTTATAAGGGATTTTGCCGATTTCGGCCTATTGGTTAAAAAATGA
GCTGATTTAACAAAAATTTAACGCGAATTTTAACAAAATATTAACGTTTACAATTTAAAAGGATCTAGGT
GAAGATCCTTTTTGATAATCTCATGACCAAAATCCCTTAACGTGAGTTTTCGTTCCACTGAGCGTCAGAC
CCCGTAGAAAAGATCAAAGGATCTTCTTGAGATCCTTTTTTTCTGCGCGTAATCTGCTGCTTGCAAACAA
AAAAACCACCGCTACCAGCGGTGGTTTGTTTGCCGGATCAAGAGCTACCAACTCTTTTTCCGAAGGTAAC
TGGCTTCAGCAGAGCGCAGATACCAAATACTGTCCTTCTAGTGTAGCCGTAGTTAGGCCACCACTTCAAG
AACTCTGTAGCACCGCCTACATACCTCGCTCTGCTAATCCTGTTACCAGTGGCTGCTGCCAGTGGCGATA
AGTCGTGTCTTACCGGGTTGGACTCAAGACGATAGTTACCGGATAAGGCGCAGCGGTCGGGCTGAACGGG
GGGTTCGTGCACACAGCCCAGCTTGGAGCGAACGACCTACACCGAACTGAGATACCTACAGCGTGAGCTA
TGAGAAAGCGCCACGCTTCCCGAAGGGAGAAAGGCGGACAGGTATCCGGTAAGCGGCAGGGTCGGAACAG
GAGAGCGCACGAGGGAGCTTCCAGGGGGAAACGCCTGGTATCTTTATAGTCCTGTCGGGTTTCGCCACCT
CTGACTTGAGCGTCGATTTTTGTGATGCTCGTCAGGGGGGCGGAGCCTATGGAAAAACGCCAGCAACGCG
GCCTTTTTACGGTTCCTGGCCTTTTGCTGGCCTTTTGCTCACATGTTCTTTCCTGCGTTATCCCCTGATT
CTGTGGATAACCGTATTACCGCCTTTGAGTGAGCTGATACCGCTCGCCGCAGCCGAACGACCGAGCGCAG
CGAGTCAGTGAGCGAGGAAGCGGAAGAGCGCCTGATGCGGTATTTTCTCCTTACGCATCTGTGCGGTATT
TCACACCGGATATGGTGCACTCTCAGTACAATCTGCTCTGATGCCGCATAGTTAAGCCAGTATACACTCC
GCTATCGCTACGTGA
